Addgene plasmid #233160: pMXs-Isl1-T2A-mLhx3
Purpose: Retroviral expression of Isl1 and Lhx3 for motor neuron specification
Depositing lab: Kate Galloway. Depositing organization: Massachusetts Institute of Technology. Publication: Proliferation history and transcription factor levels drive direct conversion to motor neurons. Wang NB, Lende-Dorn BA, Beitz AM, Han P, Adewumi HO, O'Shea TM, Galloway KE. Cell Syst. 2025 Apr 16;16(4):101205. doi: 10.1016/j.cels.2025.101205. Epub 2025 Mar 13. PubMed 40086434.
Backbone
  Vector backbone: pMXs-gw
  Vector type: Mammalian Expression, Retroviral
Growth in bacteria
  Bacterial resistance: Ampicillin, 100 μg/mL
  Growth temperature: 30°C
  Growth strain: NEB Stable
  Copy number: High Copy
Gene/Insert
  Gene/Insert name: Isl1-T2A-mLhx3
  Species: M. musculus (mouse)
  Entrez Gene: Isl1; Lhx3 (a.k.a. Lim3, P-LIM, mLIM3, mLim-3)
  Cloning method: Gateway Cloning
Terms and licenses: Academic/Nonprofit Terms; Industry Terms: Not Available to Industry
Depositor comments: Please visit https://doi.org/10.1101/2023.11.26.568736 for bioRxiv preprint.
How to cite: pMXs-Isl1-T2A-mLhx3 was a gift from Kate Galloway (Addgene plasmid # 233160 ; http://n2t.net/addgene:233160 ; RRID:Addgene_233160)
