[The description below was written by a language model from this plasmid's Addgene catalogue record and pLannotate feature annotations shown in this document.]
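Description:
pMXs-Isl1-T2A-mLhx3 is a Moloney murine leukemia virus–based retroviral expression vector built on the Gateway-adapted pMXs-gw backbone, used to deliver two mouse LIM-homeodomain transcription factors, Isl1 and Lhx3, into mammalian cells. In bacteria it is maintained through a high-copy ColE1/pUC-type origin and selected with ampicillin via the β-lactamase gene and its native promoter. The viral portion comprises a 5' MMLV LTR, the MMLV packaging signal (with an adjacent fragment annotated as MESV Ψ), a truncated gag region lacking its start codon, and a pol segment carrying the splice acceptor. These elements allow the transcript to be packaged into virions when the viral proteins are supplied in trans. No internal promoter is annotated, so expression of the insert is presumably driven by the 5' LTR, as is usual for pMXs vectors.

The payload sits between attB1 and attB2 sites left by Gateway recombination. It consists of an Isl1 coding sequence followed by the Lhx3 coding sequence. According to the construct name, the short gap between them holds a T2A self-cleaving peptide, although the annotation software did not call it. This arrangement lets both factors be produced as separate proteins from a single transcript. The annotation matched Isl1 to the human protein entry, whereas the catalogue lists the insert as mouse; the record does not resolve this difference. A WPRE downstream of the insert enhances transcript stability and expression, and it is followed by the 3' LTR region. Isl1 and Lhx3 cooperate in motor neuron specification, and the stated purpose is their retroviral co-expression for that end, in the context of work on direct conversion of cells to motor neurons.
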