Features (pLannotate 1.2.2; 17 found; start..end, strand, type, name):
    198..216     -  misc_feature   MCS (fragment): pBluescript multiple cloning site
    222..246     +  protein_bind   attB1: mutant version of attB; recombination site for the Gateway® BP reaction BP Clonase™
    289..1335    +  CDS            ISL1: ISL1_HUMAN - Experimental evidence at protein level: Swiss-Prot protein existence level 1. DNA-binding transcriptional activator. Recognizes and binds to the consensus octamer binding site 5'-ATAATTAA-3' in promoter of target genes. Plays a fundamental role in the gene regulatory network essential for retinal ganglion cell (RGC) differentiation. Cooperates with the transcription factor POU4F2 to achieve maximal levels of expression of RGC target genes and RGC fate specification in the developing retina. Involved in the specification of motor neurons in cooperation with LHX3 and LDB1. Binds to
   1399..2598    +  CDS            Lhx3: LHX3_MOUSE - Also known as Lim-3, Lim3, Plim. Experimental evidence at protein level: Swiss-Prot protein existence level 1. Required for the establishment of the specialized cells of the pituitary gland and the nervous system (By similarity). Involved in the development of interneurons and motor neurons in cooperation with LDB1 and ISL1. Acts as a transcriptional activator. Binds to and activates the promoter of the alpha-glycoprotein gene, and synergistically enhances transcription from the prolactin promoter in cooperation with Pou1f1/Pit-1. From Mus musculus (Mouse).
   2611..2635    -  protein_bind   attB2: mutant version of attB; recombination site for the Gateway® BP reaction BP Clonase™
   2652..3240    +  misc_feature   WPRE: woodchuck hepatitis virus posttranscriptional regulatory element
   3298..3419    +  LTR            3' LTR (ΔU3) (fragment): self-inactivating 3' long terminal repeat (LTR) from Moloney murine leukemia virus
   3420..3889    +  LTR            LTR: long terminal repeat from Moloney murine leukemia virus
   3955..4007    -  CDS            lacI (fragment): lac repressor; lacI; The lac repressor binds to the lac operator to inhibit transcription in E. coli. This inhibition can be relieved by adding lactose or isopropyl-β-D-thiogalactopyranoside (IPTG).
   4190..4778    -  rep_origin     ori: high-copy-number ColE1/pMB1/pBR322/pUC origin of replication
   4942..5802    -  CDS            AmpR: β-lactamase; bla; confers resistance to ampicillin, carbenicillin, and related antibiotics
   5803..5907    -  promoter       AmpR promoter: bla
   5937..6530    +  LTR            LTR: long terminal repeat from Moloney murine leukemia virus
   6593..6792    +  misc_feature   MMLV Ψ: packaging signal of Moloney murine leukemia virus (MMLV)
   6844..6932    +  misc_feature   MESV Ψ (fragment): packaging signal of murine embryonic stem cell virus
   7009..7425    +  CDS            gag (truncated): truncated Moloney murine leukemia virus (MMLV) gag gene lacking the start codon
   7435..179     +  misc_feature   pol region (across the origin): Moloney murine leukemia virus (MMLV) pol region containing the splice acceptor site
>Addgene plasmid #233160 | pMXs-Isl1-T2A-mLhx3 | addgene full sequence | sequence record 463017 | Addgene NGS Result
TCGGCGACACAGTGTGGGTCCGCCGACACCAGACTAAGAACCTAGAACCTCGCTGGAAAGGACCTTACAC
AGTCCTGCTGACCACCCCCACCGCCCTCAAAGTAGACGGCATCGCAGCTTGGATACACGCCGCCCACGTG
AAGGCTGCCGACCCCGGGGGTGGACCATCCTCTAGACTGCCGGATCTAGCTAGTTAATCGACGGTATCGA
TAAGCTATCAAACAAGTTTGTACAAAAAAGCAGGCTCCACCAGGAACCAATTCAGTCGACTGGATCCGGT
ACGCCACCATGGGAGACATGGGCGATCCACCAAAAAAAAAACGTCTGATTTCCCTGTGTGTTGGTTGCGG
CAATCAAATTCACGACCAGTATATTCTGAGGGTTTCTCCGGATTTGGAGTGGCATGCAGCATGTTTGAAA
TGTGCGGAGTGTAATCAGTATTTGGACGAAAGCTGTACGTGCTTTGTTAGGGATGGGAAAACCTACTGTA
AAAGAGATTATATCAGGTTGTACGGGATCAAATGCGCCAAGTGCAGCATAGGCTTCAGCAAGAACGACTT
CGTGATGCGCGCCCGCTCTAAGGTGTACCACATCGAGTGTTTCCGCTGTGTAGCCTGCAGCCGACAGCTC
ATCCCGGGAGACGAATTCGCCCTGCGGGAGGATGGGCTTTTCTGCCGTGCAGACCACGATGTGGTGGAGA
GAGCCAGCCTGGGAGCTGGAGATCCTCTCAGTCCCTTGCATCCAGCGCGGCCTCTGCAAATGGCAGCCGA
ACCCATCTCGGCTAGGCAGCCAGCTCTGCGGCCGCACGTCCACAAGCAGCCGGAGAAGACCACCCGAGTG
CGGACTGTGCTCAACGAGAAGCAGCTGCACACCTTGCGGACCTGCTATGCCGCCAACCCTCGGCCAGATG
CGCTCATGAAGGAGCAACTAGTGGAGATGACGGGCCTCAGTCCCAGAGTCATCCGAGTGTGGTTTCAAAA
CAAGCGGTGCAAGGACAAGAAACGCAGCATCATGATGAAGCAGCTCCAGCAGCAGCAACCCAACGACAAA
ACTAATATCCAGGGGATGACAGGAACTCCCATGGTGGCTGCTAGTCCGGAGAGACATGATGGTGGTTTAC
AGGCTAACCCAGTAGAGGTGCAAAGTTACCAGCCGCCCTGGAAAGTACTGAGTGACTTCGCCTTGCAAAG
CGACATAGATCAGCCTGCTTTTCAGCAACTGGTCAATTTTTCAGAAGGAGGACCAGGCTCTAATTCTACT
GGCAGTGAAGTAGCATCGATGTCCTCGCAGCTCCCAGATACACCCAACAGCATGGTAGCCAGTCCTATTG
AGGCAGGCAGTGGTGAGGGCAGAGGAAGTCTGCTAACATGCGGTGACGTCGAGGAGAATCCTGGCCCAAT
GCTGCTAGAAGCAGAACTCGATTGCCACCGAGAGAGGCCCGGTGCCCCTGGAGCTTCTGCCCTCTGTACC
TTCAGCAGGACTCCAGAGATCCCGATGTGTGCAGGCTGTGACCAGCACATCTTGGACCGTTTCATCCTTA
AGGCTCTGGACCGACATTGGCACAGCAAGTGTCTCAAGTGCAGTGACTGCCACGTCCCTCTGGCTGAGCG
CTGCTTCAGCCGCGGGGAGAGCGTCTACTGCAAAGACGACTTCTTTAAGCGCTTCGGGACCAAGTGCGCC
GCATGCCAGCTGGGCATCCCGCCCACGCAGGTGGTGCGCCGCGCCCAGGACTTCGTGTACCACCTGCATT
GCTTCGCCTGCGTGGTCTGCAAGCGGCAGCTGGCCACGGGCGACGAGTTCTACCTCATGGAAGACAGCCG
GCTGGTGTGCAAGGCGGACTACGAAACAGCCAAGCAGCGAGAAGCCGAGGCCACAGCCAAGCGGCCGCGC
ACCACCATCACCGCCAAGCAGCTGGAGACGCTGAAGAGCGCCTACAACACTTCGCCCAAGCCGGCGCGCC
ACGTGCGCGAGCAGCTCTCCTCCGAGACTGGCCTGGACATGCGAGTGGTGCAGGTGTGGTTCCAGAATCG
CCGGGCTAAGGAAAAGAGACTGAAGAAAGACGCTGGCCGGCAGCGCTGGGGACAGTATTTCCGCAATATG
AAGCGCTCCCGCGGCAGTTCCAAGTCCGACAAGGACAGCATCCAGGAGGGACAAGACAGCGACGCCGAAG
TCTCCTTCACTGATGAGCCGTCCATGGCTGACATGGGGCCTGCTAATGGCCTGTACAGCAGCCTGGGAGA
GCCTGCCCCTGCGTTGGGCCGGCCCGTAGGAGGCCTGGGCAGCTTTACCCTGGATCACGGAGGCTTGACG
GGTCCAGAGCAGTACCGAGAGCTACGCCCAGGCAGCCCCTATGGCATCCCCCCATCTCCTGCAGCCCCCC
AGAGCCTTCCTGGCCCCCAGCCTCTCCTCTCCAGCCTGGTATACCCAGACACCAACTTGAGCCTTGTCCC
TTCAGGGCCCCCAGGTGGACCCCCACCCATGAGGGTGCTGGCTGGAAATGGGCCCAGCTCCGACCTGTCC
ACAGAGAGCAGTTCTGGCTACCCAGACTTTCCTGCTAGCCCTGCTTCCTGGCTGGATGAAGTAGACCATG
CTCAGTTCTAAGATATCTAGACCCAGCTTTCTTGTACAAAGTGGTTCGATAGCTTATCGATAATCAACCT
CTGGATTACAAAATTTGTGAAAGATTGACTGGTATTCTTAACTATGTTGCTCCTTTTACGCTATGTGGAT
ACGCTGCTTTAATGCCTTTGTATCATGCTATTGCTTCCCGTATGGCTTTCATTTTCTCCTCCTTGTATAA
ATCCTGGTTGCTGTCTCTTTATGAGGAGTTGTGGCCCGTTGTCAGGCAACGTGGCGTGGTGTGCACTGTG
TTTGCTGACGCAACCCCCACTGGTTGGGGCATTGCCACCACCTGTCAGCTCCTTTCCGGGACTTTCGCTT
TCCCCCTCCCTATTGCCACGGCGGAACTCATCGCCGCCTGCCTTGCCCGCTGCTGGACAGGGGCTCGGCT
GTTGGGCACTGACAATTCCGTGGTGTTGTCGGGGAAATCATCGTCCTTTCCTTGGCTGCTCGCCTGTGTT
GCCACCTGGATTCTGCGCGGGACGTCCTTCTGCTACGTCCCTTCGGCCCTCAATCCAGCGGACCTTCCTT
CCCGCGGCCTGCTGCCGGCTCTGCGGCCTCTTCCGCGTCTTCGCCTTCGCCCTCAGACGAGTCGGATCTC
CCTTTGGGCCGCCTCCCCGCATCGATACCGTCGACGATAAAATAAAAGATTTTATTTAGTCTCCAGAAAA
AGGGGGGAATGAAAGACCCCACCTGTAGGTTTGGCAAGCTAGCTTAAGTAACGCCATTTTGCAAGGCATG
GAAAAATACATAACTGAGAATAGAGAAGTTCAGATCAAGGTCAGGAACAGATGGAACAGCTGAATATGGG
CCAAACAGGATATCTGTGGTAAGCAGTTCCTGCCCCGGCTCAGGGCCAAGAACAGATGGAACAGCTGAAT
ATGGGCCAAACAGGATATCTGTGGTAAGCAGTTCCTGCCCCGGCTCAGGGCCAAGAACAGATGGTCCCCA
GATGCGGTCCAGCCCTCAGCAGTTTCTAGAGAACCATCAGATGTTTCCAGGGTGCCCCAAGGACCTGAAA
TGACCCTGTGCCTTATTTGAACTAACCAATCAGTTCGCTTCTCGCTTCTGTTCGCGCGCTTCTGCTCCCC
GAGCTCAATAAAAGAGCCCACAACCCCTCACTCGGGGCGCCAGTCCTCCGATTGACTGAGTCGCCCGGGT
ACCCGTGTATCCAATAAACCCTCTTGCAGTTGCATCCGACTTGTGGTCTCGCTGTTCCTTGGGAGGGTCT
CCTCTGAGTGATTGACTACCCGTCAGCGGGGGTCTTTCACATGCAGCATGTATCAAAATTAATTTGGTTT
TTTTTCTTAAGTATTTACATTAAATGGCCATAGTTGCATTAATGAATCGGCCAACGCGCGGGGAGAGGCG
GTTTGCGTATTGGGCGCTCTTCCGCTTCCTCGCTCACTGACTCGCTGCGCTCGGTCGTTCGGCTGCGGCG
AGCGGTATCAGCTCACTCAAAGGCGGTAATACGGTTATCCACAGAATCAGGGGATAACGCAGGAAAGAAC
ATGTGAGCAAAAGGCCAGCAAAAGGCCAGGAACCGTAAAAAGGCCGCGTTGCTGGCGTTTTTCCATAGGC
TCCGCCCCCCTGACGAGCATCACAAAAATCGACGCTCAAGTCAGAGGTGGCGAAACCCGACAGGACTATA
AAGATACCAGGCGTTTCCCCCTGGAAGCTCCCTCGTGCGCTCTCCTGTTCCGACCCTGCCGCTTACCGGA
TACCTGTCCGCCTTTCTCCCTTCGGGAAGCGTGGCGCTTTCTCATAGCTCACGCTGTAGGTATCTCAGTT
CGGTGTAGGTCGTTCGCTCCAAGCTGGGCTGTGTGCACGAACCCCCCGTTCAGCCCGACCGCTGCGCCTT
ATCCGGTAACTATCGTCTTGAGTCCAACCCGGTAAGACACGACTTATCGCCACTGGCAGCAGCCACTGGT
AACAGGATTAGCAGAGCGAGGTATGTAGGCGGTGCTACAGAGTTCTTGAAGTGGTGGCCTAACTACGGCT
ACACTAGAAGAACAGTATTTGGTATCTGCGCTCTGCTGAAGCCAGTTACCTTCGGAAAAAGAGTTGGTAG
CTCTTGATCCGGCAAACAAACCACCGCTGGTAGCGGTGGTTTTTTTGTTTGCAAGCAGCAGATTACGCGC
AGAAAAAAAGGATCTCAAGAAGATCCTTTGATCTTTTCTACGGGGTCTGACGCTCAGTGGAACGAAAACT
CACGTTAAGGGATTTTGGTCATGAGATTATCAAAAAGGATCTTCACCTAGATCCTTTTGCGGCCGGCCGC
AAATCAATCTAAAGTATATATGAGTAAACTTGGTCTGACAGTTACCAATGCTTAATCAGTGAGGCACCTA
TCTCAGCGATCTGTCTATTTCGTTCATCCATAGTTGCCTGACTCCCCGTCGTGTAGATAACTACGATACG
GGAGGGCTTACCATCTGGCCCCAGTGCTGCAATGATACCGCGAGACCCACGCTCACCGGCTCCAGATTTA
TCAGCAATAAACCAGCCAGCCGGAAGGGCCGAGCGCAGAAGTGGTCCTGCAACTTTATCCGCCTCCATCC
AGTCTATTAATTGTTGCCGGGAAGCTAGAGTAAGTAGTTCGCCAGTTAATAGTTTGCGCAACGTTGTTGC
CATTGCTACAGGCATCGTGGTGTCACGCTCGTCGTTTGGTATGGCTTCATTCAGCTCCGGTTCCCAACGA
TCAAGGCGAGTTACATGATCCCCCATGTTGTGCAAAAAAGCGGTTAGCTCCTTCGGTCCTCCGATCGTTG
TCAGAAGTAAGTTGGCCGCAGTGTTATCACTCATGGTTATGGCAGCACTGCATAATTCTCTTACTGTCAT
GCCATCCGTAAGATGCTTTTCTGTGACTGGTGAGTACTCAACCAAGTCATTCTGAGAATAGTGTATGCGG
CGACCGAGTTGCTCTTGCCCGGCGTCAATACGGGATAATACCGCGCCACATAGCAGAACTTTAAAAGTGC
TCATCATTGGAAAACGTTCTTCGGGGCGAAAACTCTCAAGGATCTTACCGCTGTTGAGATCCAGTTCGAT
GTAACCCACTCGTGCACCCAACTGATCTTCAGCATCTTTTACTTTCACCAGCGTTTCTGGGTGAGCAAAA
ACAGGAAGGCAAAATGCCGCAAAAAAGGGAATAAGGGCGACACGGAAATGTTGAATACTCATACTCTTCC
TTTTTCAATATTATTGAAGCATTTATCAGGGTTATTGTCTCATGAGCGGATACATATTTGAATGTATTTA
GAAAAATAAACAAATAGGGGTTCCGCGCACATTTCCCCGAAAAGTGCCACCTGCATAATGAAAGACCCCA
CCTGTAGGTTTGGCAAGCTAGCTTAAGTAACGCCATTTTGCAAGGCATGGAAAAATACATAACTGAGAAT
AGAAAAGTTCAGATCAAGGTCAGGAACAGATGGAACAGCTGAATATGGGCCAAACAGGATATCTGTGGTA
AGCAGTTCCTGCCCCGGCTCAGGGCCAAGAACAGATGGAACAGCTGAATATGGGCCAAACAGGATATCTG
TGGTAAGCAGTTCCTGCCCCGGCTCAGGGCCAAGAACAGATGGTCCCCAGATGCGGTCCAGCCCTCAGCA
GTTTCTAGAGAACCATCAGATGTTTCCAGGGTGCCCCAAGGACCTGAAATGACCCTGTGCCTTATTTGAA
CTAACCAATCAGTTCGCTTCTCGCTTCTGTTCGCGCGCTTCTGCTCCCCGAGCTCAATAAAAGAGCCCAC
AACCCCTCACTCGGCGCGCCAGTCCTCCGATTGACTGAGTCGCCCGGGTACCCGTGTATCCAATAAACCC
TCTTGCAGTTGCATCCGACTTGTGGTCTCGCTGTTCCTTGGGAGGGTCTCCTCTGAGTGATTGACTACCC
GTCAGCGGGGGTCTTTCATTTGGGGGCTCGTCCGGGATCGGGAGACCCCTGCCCAGGGACCACCGACCCA
CCACCGGGAGGTAAGCTGGCCAGCAACTTATCTGTGTCTGTCCGATTGTCTAGTGTCTATGACTGATTTT
ATGCGCCTGCGTCGGTACTAGTTAGCTAACTAGCTCTGTATCTGGCGGACCCGTGGTGGAACTGACGAGT
TCGGAACACCCGGCCGCAACCCTGGGAGACGTCCCAGGGACTTCGGGGGCCGTTTTTGTGGCCCGACCTG
AGTCCAAAAATCCCGATCGTTTTGGACTCTTTGGTGCACCCCCCTAATAGGAGGGATATGTGGTTCTGGT
AGGAGACGAGAACCTAAAACAGTTCCCGCCTCCGTCTGAATTTTTGCTTTCGGTTTGGGACCGAAGCCGC
GCCGCGCGTCTTGTCTGCTGCAGCATCGTTCTGTGTTGTCTCTGTCTGACTGTGTTTCTGTATTTGTCTG
AAAATTAGGGCCAGACTGTTACCACTCCCTTAAGTTTGACCTTAGGTCACTGGAAAGATGTCGAGCGGAT
CGCTCACAACCAGTCGGTAGATGTCAAGAAGAGACGTTGGGTTACCTTCTGCTCTGCAGAATGGCCAACC
TTTAACGTCGGATGGCCGCGAGACGGCACCTTTAACCGAGACCTCATCACCCAGGTTAAGATCAAGGTCT
TTTCACCTGGCCCGCATGGACACCCAGACCAGGTCCCCTACATCGTGACCTGGGAAGCCTTGGCTTTTGA
CCCCCCTCCCTGGGTCAAGCCCTTTGTACACCCTAAGCCTCCGCCTCCTCTTCCTCCATCCGCCCCGTCT
CTCCCCCTTGAACCTCCTCGTTCGACCCCGCCTCGATCCTCCCTTTATCCAGCCCTCACTCCTTCTCTAG
GCGCCCCCATATGGCCATATGAGATCTTATATGGGGCACCCCCGCCCCTTGTAAACTTCCCTGACCCTGA
CATGACAAGAGTTACTAACAGCCCCTCTCTCCAAGCTCACTTACAGGCTCTCTACTTAGTCCAGCACGAA
GTCTGGAGACCTCTGGCGGCAGCCTACCAAGAACAACTGGACCGACCGGTGGTACCTCACCCTTACCGAG
