>Addgene plasmid #233160 | pMXs-Isl1-T2A-mLhx3 | depositor partial sequence | sequence record 458678 | Isl1
ATGGGAGACATGGGCGATCCACCAAAAAAAAAACGTCTGATTTCCCTGTGTGTTGGTTGCGGCAATCAAA
TTCACGACCAGTATATTCTGAGGGTTTCTCCGGATTTGGAGTGGCATGCAGCATGTTTGAAATGTGCGGA
GTGTAATCAGTATTTGGACGAAAGCTGTACGTGCTTTGTTAGGGATGGGAAAACCTACTGTAAAAGAGAT
TATATCAGGTTGTACGGGATCAAATGCGCCAAGTGCAGCATAGGCTTCAGCAAGAACGACTTCGTGATGC
GCGCCCGCTCTAAGGTGTACCACATCGAGTGTTTCCGCTGTGTAGCCTGCAGCCGACAGCTCATCCCGGG
AGACGAATTCGCCCTGCGGGAGGATGGGCTTTTCTGCCGTGCAGACCACGATGTGGTGGAGAGAGCCAGC
CTGGGAGCTGGAGATCCTCTCAGTCCCTTGCATCCAGCGCGGCCTCTGCAAATGGCAGCCGAACCCATCT
CGGCTAGGCAGCCAGCTCTGCGGCCGCACGTCCACAAGCAGCCGGAGAAGACCACCCGAGTGCGGACTGT
GCTCAACGAGAAGCAGCTGCACACCTTGCGGACCTGCTATGCCGCCAACCCTCGGCCAGATGCGCTCATG
AAGGAGCAACTAGTGGAGATGACGGGCCTCAGTCCCAGAGTCATCCGAGTGTGGTTTCAAAACAAGCGGT
GCAAGGACAAGAAACGCAGCATCATGATGAAGCAGCTCCAGCAGCAGCAACCCAACGACAAAACTAATAT
CCAGGGGATGACAGGAACTCCCATGGTGGCTGCTAGTCCGGAGAGACATGATGGTGGTTTACAGGCTAAC
CCAGTAGAGGTGCAAAGTTACCAGCCGCCCTGGAAAGTACTGAGTGACTTCGCCTTGCAAAGCGACATAG
ATCAGCCTGCTTTTCAGCAACTGGTCAATTTTTCAGAAGGAGGACCAGGCTCTAATTCTACTGGCAGTGA
AGTAGCATCGATGTCCTCGCAGCTCCCAGATACACCCAACAGCATGGTAGCCAGTCCTATTGAGGCA
