>Addgene plasmid #233160 | pMXs-Isl1-T2A-mLhx3 | depositor partial sequence | sequence record 458679 | Lhx3
ATGCTGCTAGAAGCAGAACTCGATTGCCACCGAGAGAGGCCCGGTGCCCCTGGAGCTTCTGCCCTCTGTA
CCTTCAGCAGGACTCCAGAGATCCCGATGTGTGCAGGCTGTGACCAGCACATCTTGGACCGTTTCATCCT
TAAGGCTCTGGACCGACATTGGCACAGCAAGTGTCTCAAGTGCAGTGACTGCCACGTCCCTCTGGCTGAG
CGCTGCTTCAGCCGCGGGGAGAGCGTCTACTGCAAAGACGACTTCTTTAAGCGCTTCGGGACCAAGTGCG
CCGCATGCCAGCTGGGCATCCCGCCCACGCAGGTGGTGCGCCGCGCCCAGGACTTCGTGTACCACCTGCA
TTGCTTCGCCTGCGTGGTCTGCAAGCGGCAGCTGGCCACGGGCGACGAGTTCTACCTCATGGAAGACAGC
CGGCTGGTGTGCAAGGCGGACTACGAAACAGCCAAGCAGCGAGAAGCCGAGGCCACAGCCAAGCGGCCGC
GCACCACCATCACCGCCAAGCAGCTGGAGACGCTGAAGAGCGCCTACAACACTTCGCCCAAGCCGGCGCG
CCACGTGCGCGAGCAGCTCTCCTCCGAGACTGGCCTGGACATGCGAGTGGTGCAGGTGTGGTTCCAGAAT
CGCCGGGCTAAGGAAAAGAGACTGAAGAAAGACGCTGGCCGGCAGCGCTGGGGACAGTATTTCCGCAATA
TGAAGCGCTCCCGCGGCAGTTCCAAGTCCGACAAGGACAGCATCCAGGAGGGACAAGACAGCGACGCCGA
AGTCTCCTTCACTGATGAGCCGTCCATGGCTGACATGGGGCCTGCTAATGGCCTGTACAGCAGCCTGGGA
GAGCCTGCCCCTGCGTTGGGCCGGCCCGTAGGAGGCCTGGGCAGCTTTACCCTGGATCACGGAGGCTTGA
CGGGTCCAGAGCAGTACCGAGAGCTACGCCCAGGCAGCCCCTATGGCATCCCCCCATCTCCTGCAGCCCC
CCAGAGCCTTCCTGGCCCCCAGCCTCTCCTCTCCAGCCTGGTATACCCAGACACCAACTTGAGCCTTGTC
CCTTCAGGGCCCCCAGGTGGACCCCCACCCATGAGGGTGCTGGCTGGAAATGGGCCCAGCTCCGACCTGT
CCACAGAGAGCAGTTCTGGCTACCCAGACTTTCCTGCTAGCCCTGCTTCCTGGCTGGATGAAGTAGACCA
TGCTCAGTTC
